>Addgene plasmid #25992 | pFB-Flag-MyoD-MyoD | addgene partial sequence | sequence record 32053 | 25992 with SV40pA-R
TTAGCTGCATAACAGTTACAACAACAATTGCATTCATTTTATGTTTCAGGTTCAGGGGGAGGTGTGGGAG
GTTTTTTAAAGCAAGTAAAACCTCTACAAATGTGGTATGGCTGATTATGATCCTCTAGTACTTCTCGACA
AGCTTGGTACCGCATGCCTCGAGACTGCAGGCTCTAGATTCGAAAGCGGCCGCGACTAGTGAGCTCGTCG
ACGTAGGCCTTTGAATTCTCAAAGCACCTGATAAATCGCATTGGGGTTTGAGCCTGCAGGACACTGAGGG
GCGGCGTCGGGAGACGGGGTCTGGGTTCCCTGTTCTGTGTCGCTTAGGGATGCCCCCTCTGGCGGACCCG
GAGGCGACTCTGGTGGTGCATCTGCCAAAAGCAGCGCAGGCGCAGCGGGGCTGTCTGTGGAGATGCGCTC
CACTATGCTGGACAGGCAGTCGAGGCTCGACACAGCCGCACTCTTCCCTGGCCTGGACTCGCGCACCGCC
TCACTGTAGTAGGCGGTGTCGTAGCCATTCTGCCGCCGGGGGCCGCTTGGGGGGCCGCTGTAATCCATCA
TGCCATCAGAGCAGTTGGAGCGCGGGCTGGACGCGTCTGAGTCGCCACTGTAGTGCTCGCTGCCACGGCC
TGGGGGCAGCGGTCCAGGTGCGTAGAAGGCAGCGGCGCCAGGGGGCGCGGCGTCCTGGTCGCGCAGCAGA
GCCTGCAGACCTTCGATGTAGCGGATGGCGTTGCGCAGGATCTCCACCTTGGGTAGCCGCTGGTTCGGGT
TGCTGGACGTGCAGCGCTTGAGCGTCTCGAAGGCCTCATTCACTTTGCTCAGGCGGCGGCGCTCGCGCAT
GGTGGCGGCCTTGCGGCGATCAGCGTTGGTGGTCTTGCGCTTGCACGCCTTGCAGGCCCACAGCAAGCAG
CGACCCGCCTGGTGGTGCCCGCTGGGCGCGCCA
