>Addgene plasmid #25992 | pFB-Flag-MyoD-MyoD | addgene partial sequence | sequence record 32054 | 25992 with polyhedrin-fwd
TTTTCGTACAGTTTTGTAATAAAAAAACCTATAAATATTCCGGATTATTCATACCGTCCCACCATCGGGC
GCGGATCTGGGCCCGCCACCATGGACTACAAAGACGATGACGATGGATCCATGGAGCTTCTATCGCCGCC
ACTCCGGGACATAGACTTGACAGGCCCCGACGGCTCTCTCTGCTCCTTTGAGACAGCAGACGACTTCTAT
GATGATCCGTGTTTCGACTCACCAGACCTGCGCTTTTTTGAGGACCTGGACCCGCGCCTGGTGCACGTGG
GAGCCCTCCTGAAACCGGAGGAGCACGCACACTTCTCTACTGCGGTGCACCCAGGCCCAGGCGCTCGTGA
GGATGAGCATGTGCGCGCGCCCAGCGGGCACCACCAGGCGGGTCGCTGCTTGCTGTGGGCCTGCAAGGCG
TGCAAGCGCAAGACCACCAACGCTGATCGCCGCAAGGCCGCCACCATGCGCGAGCGCCGCCGCCTGAGCA
AAGTGAATGAGGCCTTCGAGACGCTCAAGCGCTGCACGTCCAGCAACCCGAACCAGCGGCTACCCAAGGT
GGAGATCCTGCGCAACGCCATCCGCTACATCGAAGGTCTGCAGGCTCTGCTGCGCGACCAGGACGCCGCG
CCCCCTGGCGCCGCTGCCTTCTACGCACCTGGACCGCTGCCCCCAGGCCGTGGCAGCGAGCACTACAGTG
GCGACTCAGACGCGTCCAGCCCGCGCTCCAACTGCTCTGATGGCATGATGGATTACAGCGGCCCCCCAAG
CGGCCCCCGGCGGCAGAATGGCTACGACACCGCCTACTACAGTGAGGCGGTGCGCGAGTCCAGGCCAGGG
AAGAGTGCGGCTGTGTCGAGCCTCGACTGCCTGTC
