[The description below was written by a language model from this plasmid's Addgene catalogue record.]
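Description:
pFB-Flag-MyoD-MyoD is a baculovirus transfer vector built on the pFastBac1 backbone (4775 bp without insert), intended for producing recombinant protein in insect cells. It is maintained in E. coli as a high-copy plasmid under ampicillin selection. The record gives no feature table, so the regulatory elements are not itemised. In general, pFastBac1-type donor vectors place the insert behind the strong late baculoviral polyhedrin promoter, inside a mini-Tn7 element that also carries a gentamicin marker and an SV40 polyadenylation signal. That element transposes into a bacmid in a suitable E. coli host, and the resulting recombinant bacmid is used to generate baculovirus.

The payload is a 2028 bp insert encoding a forced homodimer of mouse MyoD (Myod1), a basic helix-loop-helix myogenic transcription factor, with an N-terminal Flag tag. The insert size fits two MyoD coding units joined in a single polypeptide, although the record does not describe the linker or the exact junction between them. The fragment was cloned by restriction digestion between BamHI at the 5′ end, which was destroyed in the process, and EcoRI at the 3′ end, which remains intact.

Tethering the two subunits fixes the dimer composition, so MyoD homodimer activity can be studied without partner exchange with E proteins. The Flag epitope allows affinity purification and detection of the expressed protein. The associated publication concerns an in vitro transcription system that dissects the roles of the coactivators pCAF and p300 in MyoD/E47-dependent transactivation, which suggests the construct was used to produce purified, defined dimer for such biochemical assays.
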