Addgene plasmid #25992: pFB-Flag-MyoD-MyoD
Depositing lab: Jeffrey Dilworth. Depositing organization: Ottawa Hospital Research Institute. Publication: In vitro transcription system delineates the distinct roles of the coactivators pCAF and p300 during MyoD/E47-dependent transactivation. Dilworth FJ, Seaver KJ, Fishburn AL, Htet SL, Tapscott SJ. Proc Natl Acad Sci U S A. 2004 Aug 10. 101(32):11593-8. 10.1073/pnas.0404192101 PubMed 15289617.
Backbone
  Vector backbone: pFastBac1
  Backbone manufacturer: Invitrogen
  Backbone size w/o insert (bp): 4775
  Vector type: Baculovirus transfer vector
Growth in bacteria
  Bacterial resistance: Ampicillin, 100 μg/mL
  Growth temperature: 37°C
  Growth strain: DH5alpha
  Copy number: High Copy
Gene/Insert
  Gene/Insert name: MyoD-MyoD homodimer (alt names: MyoD forced homodimer; MyoD)
  Species: M. musculus (mouse)
  Insert size (bp): 2028
  GenBank ID: BC103613
  Entrez Gene: Myod1 (a.k.a. MYF3, MyoD, Myod-1, bHLHc1)
  Tag / fusion protein: Flag (N terminal on insert)
  Cloning method: Restriction Enzyme; 5′ cloning site BamHI (destroyed during cloning); 3′ cloning site EcoRI (not destroyed)
  Sequencing primers: 5′ TATTCCGGATTATTCATACC; 3′ CTGATTATGATCCTCTAGTAC
Terms and licenses: Academic/Nonprofit Terms; Industry Terms: Not Available to Industry
How to cite: pFB-Flag-MyoD-MyoD was a gift from Jeffrey Dilworth (Addgene plasmid # 25992 ; http://n2t.net/addgene:25992 ; RRID:Addgene_25992)
